>Addgene plasmid #136360 | pET48 AtGUN1-PPR2 | addgene full sequence | sequence record 271354 | Addgene NGS Result
ATTCACCACCCTGAATTGACTCTCTTCCGGGCGCTATCATGCCATACCGCGAAAGGTTTTGCGCCATTCG
ATGGTGTCCGGGATCTCGACGCTCTCCCTTATGCGACTCCTGCATTAGGAAGCAGCCCAGTAGTAGGTTG
AGGCCGTTGAGCACCGCCGCCGCAAGGAATGGTGCATGCAAGGAGATGGCGCCCAACAGTCCCCCGGCCA
CGGGGCCTGCCACCATACCCACGCCGAAACAAGCGCTCATGAGCCCGAAGTGGCGAGCCCGATCTTCCCC
ATCGGTGATGTCGGCGATATAGGCGCCAGCAACCGCACCTGTGGCGCCGGTGATGCCGGCCACGATGCGT
CCGGCGTAGAGGATCGAGATCGATCTCGATCCCGCGAAATTAATACGACTCACTATAGGGGAATTGTGAG
CGGATAACAATTCCCCTCTAGAAATAATTTTGTTTAACTTTAAGAAGGAGATATACATATGAGCGATAAA
ATTATTCACCTGACTGACGACAGTTTTGACACGGATGTACTCAAAGCGGACGGGGCGATCCTCGTCGATT
TCTGGGCAGAGTGGTGCGGTCCGTGCAAAATGATCGCCCCGATTCTGGATGAAATCGCTGACGAATATCA
GGGCAAACTGACCGTTGCAAAACTGAACATCGATCAAAACCCTGGCACTGCGCCGAAATATGGCATCCGT
GGTATCCCGACTCTGCTGCTGTTCAAAAACGGTGAAGTGGCGGCAACCAAAGTGGGTGCACTGTCTAAAG
GTCAGTTGAAAGAGTTCCTCGACGCTAACCTGGCCGGTTCTGGTTCTGGCCATACTAGTGGTGGTGGCGG
TTCTAATAACAATCCTCCTACTCCTACTCCATCTAGTGGTTCTGGTCATCACCATCACCATCACTCCGCG
GCTCTTGAAGTCCTCTTTCAGGGACCCGGGTACCAGGATCCGAATTCACAGGGGAAGTTAGCTAGTGCTA
TGATAAGTACTCTTGGTAGATATGGTAAAGTAACTATTGCTAAGAGGATTTTCGAAACTGCTTTTGCTGG
TGGATATGGAAACACGGTTTACGCCTTCTCGGCTTTGATCAGCGCTTATGGGAGAAGTGGGCTACATGAG
GAAGCCATTAGTGTCTTCAACTCCATGAAAGAGTATGGCTTGAGGCCGAATTTGGTTACCTACAATGCTG
TGATTGACGCTTGCGGTAAAGGCGGGATGGAGTTTAAGCAAGTAGCCAAGTTTTTCGATGAGATGCAGAG
GAACGGTGTGCAGCCAGATAGAATAACTTTCAACTCGTTGCTTGCTGTTTGCAGTAGAGGAGGGTTGTGG
GAAGCAGCAAGGAATCTGTTTGATGAGATGACGAATAGAAGGATTGAGCAAGATGTTTTTTCTTATAATA
CGCTTTTGGATGCAATTTGCAAAGGTGGGCAGATGGACCTTGCTTTCGAAATCCTTGCTCAGATGCCAGT
TAAGAGAATCATGCCTAATGTTGTAAGTTATAGCACCGTTATTGATGGGTTTGCAAAAGCCGGAAGATTT
GATGAAGCTCTTAACTTGTTTGGTGAAATGAGATATCTTGGTATTGCATTAGATAGAGTTTCTTACAATA
CATTGCTTTCAATCTACACTAAAGTTGGTAGATCTGAAGAAGCTTTGGATATTCTGAGAGAAATGGCATC
TGTTGGGATTAAAAAGGATGTTGTGACTTATAATGCTCTTCTTGGAGGATATGGGAAACAAGGGAAATAT
GATGAAGTGAAGAAAGTTTTCACTGAGATGAAGCGAGAGCATGTGTTGCCTAACTTACTGACTTATTCAA
CTTTGATCGATGGGTACTCGAAGGGGGGTTTGTATAAAGAGGCAATGGAGATATTTAGGGAGTTTAAGAG
CGCCGGATTAAGAGCTGATGTTGTTTTGTACAGTGCATTGATTGATGCATTGTGCAAGAATGGGTTGGTG
GGTTCTGCTGTTTCTTTGATCGATGAGATGACAAAGGAAGGAATTAGTCCTAATGTTGTAACTTATAATT
CCATAATCGATGCCTTTGGTCGTTCTGCAACTATGGACAGATCAGCCGATTATAGCAATGGTGGATCTTT
GCCTTTCTCTTCTTCTGCTCTGTAGGTCGACAAGCTTGCGGCCGCAGAGCTCGCTCTGGTGCCACGCGGT
AGTAAAGAAACCGCTGCTGCTAAATTCGAACGCCAGCACATGGACAGCTCTACTTCTGCTGCTCTCGAGG
CTTAATTAACCTAGGCTGCTAAACAAAGCCCGAAAGGAAGCTGAGTTGGCTGCTGCCACCGCTGAGCAAT
AACTAGCATAACCCCTTGGGGCCTCTAAACGGGTCTTGAGGGGTTTTTTGCTGAAAGGAGGAACTATATC
CGGATTGGCGAATGGG
[124 nt withheld, positions 2397-2520]
C
[91 nt withheld, positions 2522-2612]
A
[49 nt withheld, positions 2614-2662]
CCTTTGACGTTGGAGTCCACGTTCTTT
[37 nt withheld, positions 2690-2726]
ACCCTATCTCGGTCTATTCTTTTGATTTATAAGGGATTTTGCCGATTTCGGCCTATTGGTTAAAAAATGA
GCTGATTTAACAAAAATTTAACGCGAATTTTAACAAAATATTAACGCTTACAATTTAGGTGGCACTTTTC
GGGGAAATGTGCGCGGAACCCCTATTTGTTTATTTTTCTAAATACATTCAAATATGTATCCGCTCATGAA
TTAATTCTTAGAAAAACTCATCGAGCATCAAATGAAACTGCAATTTATTCATATCAGGATTATCAATACC
ATATTTTTGAAAAAGCCGTTTCTGTAATGAAGGAGAAAACTCACCGAGGCAGTTCCATAGGATGGCAAGA
TCCTGGTATCGGTCTGCGATTCCGACTCGTCCAACATCAATACAACCTATTAATTTCCCCTCGTCAAAAA
TAAGGTTATCAAGTGAGAAATCACCATGAGTGACGACTGAATCCGGTGAGAATGGCAAAAGTTTATGCAT
TTCTTTCCAGACTTGTTCAACAGGCCAGCCATTACGCTCGTCATCAAAATCACTCGCATCAACCAAACCG
TTATTCATTCGTGATTGCGCCTGAGCGAGACGAAATACGCGATCACTGTTAAAAGGACAATTACAAACAG
GAATCGAATGCAACCGGCGCAGGAACACTGCCAGCGCATCAACAATATTTTCACCTGAATCAGGATATTC
TTCTAATACCTGGAATGCTGTTTTGCCGGGGATCGCAGTGGTGAGTAACCATGCATCATCAGGAGTACGG
ATAAAATGCTTGATGGTCGGAAGAGGCATAAATTCCGTCAGCCAGTTTAGTCTGACCATCTCATCTGTAA
CATCATTGGCAACGCTACCTTTGCCATGTTTCAGAAACAACTCTGGCGCATCGGGCTTCCCATACAATCG
ATAGATTGTCGCACCTGATTGCCCGACATTATCGCGAGCCCATTTATACCCATATAAATCAGCATCCATG
TTGGAATTTAATCGCGGCCTAGAGCAAGACGTTTCCCGTTGAATATGGCTCATAACACCCCTTGTATTAC
TGTTTATGTAAGCAGACAGTTTTATTGTTCATGACCAAAATCCCTTAACGTGAGTTTTCGTTCCACTGAG
CGTCAGACCCCGTAGAAAAGATCAAAGGATCTTCTTGAGATCCTTTTTTTCTGCGCGTAATCTGCTGCTT
GCAAACAAAAAAACCACCGCTACCAGCGGTGGTTTGTTTGCCGGATCAAGAGCTACCAACTCTTTTTCCG
AAGGTAACTGGCTTCAGCAGAGCGCAGATACCAAATACTGTCCTTCTAGTGTAGCCGTAGTTAGGCCACC
ACTTCAAGAACTCTGTAGCACCGCCTACATACCTCGCTCTGCTAATCCTGTTACCAGTGGCTGCTGCCAG
TGGCGATAAGTCGTGTCTTACCGGGTTGGACTCAAGACGATAGTTACCGGATAAGGCGCAGCGGTCGGGC
TGAACGGGGGGTTCGTGCACACAGCCCAGCTTGGAGCGAACGACCTACACCGAACTGAGATACCTACAGC
GTGAGCTATGAGAAAGCGCCACGCTTCCCGAAGGGAGAAAGGCGGACAGGTATCCGGTAAGCGGCAGGGT
CGGAACAGGAGAGCGCACGAGGGAGCTTCCAGGGGGAAACGCCTGGTATCTTTATAGTCCTGTCGGGTTT
CGCCACCTCTGACTTGAGCGTCGATTTTTGTGATGCTCGTCAGGGGGGCGGAGCCTATGGAAAAACGCCA
GCAACGCGGCCTTTTTACGGTTCCTGGCCTTTTGCTGGCCTTTTGCTCACATGTTCTTTCCTGCGTTATC
CCCTGATTCTGTGGATAACCGTATTACCGCCTTTGAGTGAGCTGATACCGCTCGCCGCAGCCGAACGACC
GAGCGCAGCGAGTCAGTGAGCGAGGAAGCGGAAGAGCGCCTGATGCGGTATTTTCTCCTTACGCATCTGT
GCGGTATTTCACACCGCAATGGTGCACTCTCAGTACAATCTGCTCTGATGCCGCATAGTTAAGCCAGTAT
ACACTCCGCTATCGCTACGTGACTGGGTCATGGCTGCGCCCCGACACCCGCCAACACCCGCTGACGCGCC
CTGACGGGCTTGTCTGCTCCCGGCATCCGCTTACAGACAAGCTGTGACCGTCTCCGGGAGCTGCATGTGT
CAGAGGTTTTCACCGTCATCACCGAAACGCGCGAGGCAGCTGCGGTAAAGCTCATCAGCGTGGTCGTGAA
GCGATTCACAGATGTCTGCCTGTTCATCCGCGTCCAGCTCGTTGAGTTTCTCCAGAAGCGTTAATGTCTG
GCTTCTGATAAAGCGGGCCATGTTAAGGGCGGTTTTTTCCTGTTTGGTCACTGATGCCTCCGTGTAAGGG
GGATTTCTGTTCATGGGGGTAATGATACCGATGAAACGAGAGAGGATGCTCACGATACGGGTTACTGATG
ATGAACATGCCCGGTTACTGGAACGTTGTGAGGGTAAACAACTGGCGGTATGGATGCGGCGGGACCAGAG
AAAAATCACTCAGGGTCAATGCCAGCGCTTCGTTAATACAGATGTAGGTGTTCCACAGGGTAGCCAGCAG
CATCCTGCGATGCAGATCCGGAACATAATGGTGCAGGGCGCTGACTTCCGCGTTTCCAGACTTTACGAAA
CACGGAAACCGAAGACCATTCATGTTGTTGCTCAGGTCGCAGACGTTTTGCAGCAGCAGTCGCTTCACGT
TCGCTCGCGTATCGGTGATTCATTCTGCTAACCAGTAAGGCAACCCCGCCAGCCTAGCCGGGTCCTCAAC
GACAGGAGCACGATCATGCTAGTCATGCCCCGCGCCCACCGGAAGGAGCTGACTGGGTTGAAGGCTCTCA
AGGGCATCGGTCGAGATCCCGGTGCCTAATGAGTGAGCTAACTTACATTAATTGCGTTGCGCTCACTGCC
CGCTTTCCAGTCGGGAAACCTGTCGTGCCAGCTGCATTAATGAATCGGCCAACGCGCGGGGAGAGGCGGT
TTGCGTATTGGGCGCCAGGGTGGTTTTTCTTTTCACCAGTGAGACGGGCAACAGCTGATTGCCCTTCACC
GCCTGGCCCTGAGAGAGTTGCAGCAAGCGGTCCACGCTGGTTTGCCCCAGCAGGCGAAAATCCTGTTTGA
TGGTGGTTAACGGCGGGATATAACATGAGCTGTCTTCGGTATCGTCGTATCCCACTACCGAGATGTCCGC
ACCAACGCGCAGCCCGGACTCGGTAATGGCGCGCATTGCGCCCAGCGCCATCTGATCGTTGGCAACCAGC
ATCGCAGTGGGAACGATGCCCTCATTCAGCATTTGCATGGTTTGTTGAAAACCGGACATGGCACTCCAGT
CGCCTTCCCGTTCCGCTATCGGCTGAATTTGATTGCGAGTGAGATATTTATGCCAGCCAGCCAGACGCAG
ACGCGCCGAGACAGAACTTAATGGGCCCGCTAACAGCGCGATTTGCTGGTGACCCAATGCGACCAGATGC
TCCACGCCCAGTCGCGTACCGTCTTCATGGGAGAAAATAATACTGTTGATGGGTGTCTGGTCAGAGACAT
CAAGAAATAACGCCGGAACATTAGTGCAGGCAGCTTCCACAGCAATGGCATCCTGGTCATCCAGCGGATA
GTTAATGATCAGCCCACTGACGCGTTGCGCGAGAAGATTGTGCACCGCCGCTTTACAGGCTTCGACGCCG
CTTCGTTCTACCATCGACACCACCACGCTGGCACCCAGTTGATCGGCGCGAGATTTAATCGCCGCGACAA
TTTGCGACGGCGCGTGCAGGGCCAGACTGGAGGTGGCAACGCCAATCAGCAACGACTGTTTGCCCGCCAG
TTGTTGTGCCACGCGGTTGGGAATGTAATTCAGCTCCGCCATCGCCGCTTCCACTTTTTCCCGCGTTTTC
GCAGAAACGTGGCTGGCCTGGTTCACCACGCGGGAAACGGTCTGATAAGAGACACCGGCATACTCTGCGA
CATCGTATAACGTTACTGGTTTCAC
Features (pLannotate 1.2.2; 22 found; start..end, strand, type, name):
      1..78      -  promoter       lacI promoter: lacI
     86..365     -  CDS            TcR (fragment): tetracycline efflux protein; tet; confers resistance to tetracycline
    391..409     +  promoter       T7 promoter: promoter for bacteriophage T7 RNA polymerase
    410..434     +  protein_bind   lac operator: The lac repressor binds to the lac operator to inhibit transcription in E. coli. This inhibition can be relieved by adding lactose or isopropyl-β-D-thiogalactopyranoside (IPTG). lac repressor encoded by lacI
    449..471     +  RBS            RBS: efficient ribosome binding site from bacteriophage T7 gene 10 (Olins and Rangwala, 1989)
    479..805     +  CDS            TrxA: E. coli thioredoxin; trxA
    887..904     +  CDS            7xHis (fragment): 6xHis affinity tag
    914..937     +  CDS            HRV 3C site: recognition and cleavage site for human rhinovirus 3C and PreScission proteases
    953..1348    +  CDS            PP178_ARATH (fragment): Experimental evidence at transcript level: Swiss-Prot protein existence level 2. From Arabidopsis thaliana (Mouse-ear cress).
   2174..2218    +  CDS            S-Tag: affinity and epitope tag derived from pancreatic ribonuclease A
   2262..2305    +  CDS            SET1 (fragment): solubility-enhancement tag derived from T7 phage gene 10B
   2313..2360    +  terminator     T7 terminator: transcription terminator for bacteriophage T7 RNA polymerase
   2397..2825    +  rep_origin     f1 ori (sequence partly withheld): f1 bacteriophage origin of replication; arrow indicates direction of (+) strand synthesis
   2878..2935    +  promoter       AmpR promoter (fragment): bla
   2944..3759    -  CDS            KanR: aminoglycoside phosphotransferase; aph(3')-Ia; confers resistance to kanamycin in bacteria or G418 (Geneticin®) in eukaryotes
   3881..4469    +  rep_origin     ori: high-copy-number ColE1/pMB1/pBR322/pUC origin of replication
   4655..4794    -  misc_feature   bom: basis of mobility region from pBR322
   4896..5087    -  CDS            rop: Rop protein, which maintains plasmids at low copy number; rop
   5104..5484    +  CDS            YPB1_ECOLX: Protein predicted: Swiss-Prot protein existence level 4. From Escherichia coli.
   5546..5610    -  CDS            TcR (fragment): tetracycline efflux protein; tet; confers resistance to tetracycline
   5625..5646    -  protein_bind   CAP binding site: CAP binding activates transcription in the presence of cAMP. E. coli catabolite activator protein
   5659..6741    -  CDS            lacI: lac repressor; lacI; The lac repressor binds to the lac operator to inhibit transcription in E. coli. This inhibition can be relieved by adding lactose or isopropyl-β-D-thiogalactopyranoside (IPTG).
