[The description below was written by a language model from this plasmid's Addgene catalogue record and pLannotate feature annotations shown in this document.]
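Description:
pET48 AtGUN1-PPR2 is a bacterial expression plasmid built on the Novagen pET48(+) backbone for producing a recombinant fragment of Arabidopsis thaliana GUN1 (genomes uncoupled 1, AT2G31400) in E. coli. The 6,741 nt plasmid replicates from a ColE1/pBR322-type origin and is selected with kanamycin through an aph(3')-Ia resistance gene. The catalogue lists it as high copy, although the feature table also shows the rop gene and the bom region typical of pBR322-derived pET vectors. An f1 origin is present as well, and short tetracycline-resistance fragments are non-functional remnants of the backbone.

The insert is a 1,161 bp cDNA encoding GUN1 amino acids 232 to 619, cloned between EcoRI and SalI sites that both remain intact. The automated annotation recognises only the first part of this region as an Arabidopsis pentatricopeptide repeat protein fragment, so the feature table under-annotates the insert. Expression is driven by a T7 promoter with an adjacent lac operator and the T7 gene 10 ribosome binding site. The plasmid-borne lacI gene supplies repressor, so transcription is kept low until induced with IPTG in a host that provides T7 RNA polymerase, such as BL21(DE3). The GUN1 fragment is fused at its N terminus to E. coli thioredoxin, which commonly aids solubility, followed by a His tag for metal-affinity purification and an HRV 3C protease site that allows the fusion partner to be removed. An S-tag coding sequence lies downstream of the insert, before the T7 terminator. The record lists only the N-terminal tags and does not say whether the S-tag is translated. The plasmid is intended for producing purified GUN1 fragment protein.
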