Addgene plasmid #136360: pET48 AtGUN1-PPR2
Purpose: Bacterial expression of recombinant Arabidopsis thaliana GUN1 (amino acids 232 to 619)
Depositing lab: Tatsuru Masuda. Depositing organization: University of Tokyo, Graduate School of Arts and Sciences. Publication: The retrograde signaling protein GUN1 regulates tetrapyrrole biosynthesis. Shimizu T, Kacprzak SM, Mochizuki N, Nagatani A, Watanabe S, Shimada T, Tanaka K, Hayashi Y, Arai M, Leister D, Okamoto H, Terry MJ, Masuda T. Proc Natl Acad Sci U S A. 2019 Dec 3;116(49):24900-24906. doi: 10.1073/pnas.1911251116. Epub 2019 Nov 15. PubMed 31732672.
Backbone
  Vector backbone: pET48(+)
  Backbone manufacturer: Novagen
  Vector type: Bacterial Expression
Growth in bacteria
  Bacterial resistance: Kanamycin, 50 μg/mL
  Growth temperature: 37°C
  Growth strain: DH5alpha
  Growth instructions: Use BL21 (DE3) for protein expression.
  Copy number: High Copy
Gene/Insert
  Gene/Insert name: cDNA of Arabidopsis thaliana GUN1 corresponding to amino acids 232 to 619
  Species: A. thaliana (mustard weed)
  Insert size (bp): 1161
  Entrez Gene: GUN1 (a.k.a. AT2G31400, T28P16.11, T28P16_11, genomes uncoupled 1)
  Promoter: T7
  Tag / fusion protein: TRX-His (N terminal on backbone)
  Cloning method: Restriction Enzyme; 5′ cloning site EcoRI (not destroyed); 3′ cloning site SalI (not destroyed)
  Sequencing primers: 5′ T7 forward; 3′ T7 reverse
Terms and licenses: Academic/Nonprofit Terms; Industry Terms: Not Available to Industry
How to cite: pET48 AtGUN1-PPR2 was a gift from Tatsuru Masuda (Addgene plasmid # 136360 ; http://n2t.net/addgene:136360 ; RRID:Addgene_136360)
